>Addgene plasmid #134441 | pFA6a-SRS:hphMX4 | addgene full sequence | sequence record 271056 | Addgene NGS Result
TTTGCATCCATACATTTTGATGGCCGCACGGCGCGAAGCAAAAATTACGGCTCCTCGCTGCGGACCTGCG
AGCAGGGAAACGCTCCCCTCACAGACGCGTTGAATTGTCCCCACGCCGCGCCCCTGTAGAGAAATATAAA
AGGTTAGGATTTGCCACTGAGGTTCTTCTTTCATATACTTCCTTTTAAAATCTTGCTAGGATACAGTTCT
CACATCACATCCGAACATAAACAACCATGGGTAAAAAGCCTGAACTCACCGCGACGTCTGTCGAGAAGTT
TCTGATCGAAAAGTTCGACAGCGTCTCCGACCTGATGCAGCTCTCGGAGGGCGAAGAATCTCGTGCTTTC
AGCTTCGATGTAGGAGGGCGTGGATATGTCCTGCGGGTAAATAGCTGCGCCGATGGTTTCTACAAAGATC
GTTATGTTTATCGGCACTTTGCATCGGCCGCGCTCCCGATTCCGGAAGTGCTTGACATTGGGGAATTCAG
CGAGAGCCTGACCTATTGCATCTCCCGCCGTGCACAGGGTGTCACGTTGCAAGACCTGCCTGAAACCGAA
CTGCCCGCTGTTCTGCAGCCGGTCGCGGAGGCCATGGATGCGATCGCTGCGGCCGATCTTAGCCAGACGA
GCGGGTTCGGCCCATTCGGACCGCAAGGAATCGGTCAATACACTACATGGCGTGATTTCATATGCGCGAT
TGCTGATCCCCATGTGTATCACTGGCAAACTGTGATGGACGACACCGTCAGTGCGTCCGTCGCGCAGGCT
CTCGATGAGCTGATGCTTTGGGCCGAGGACTGCCCCGAAGTCCGGCACCTCGTGCACGCGGATTTCGGCT
CCAACAATGTCCTGACGGACAATGGCCGCATAACAGCGGTCATTGACTGGAGCGAGGCGATGTTCGGGGA
TTCCCAATACGAGGTCGCCAACATCTTCTTCTGGAGGCCGTGGTTGGCTTGTATGGAGCAGCAGACGCGC
TACTTCGAGCGGAGGCATCCGGAGCTTGCAGGATCGCCGCGGCTCCGGGCGTATATGCTCCGCATTGGTC
TTGACCAACTCTATCAGAGCTTGGTTGACGGCAATTTCGATGATGCAGCTTGGGCGCAGGGTCGATGCGA
CGCAATCGTCCGATCCGGAGCCGGGACTGTCGGGCGTACACAAATCGCCCGCAGAAGCGCGGCCGTCTGG
ACCGATGGCTGTGTAGAAGTACTCGCCGATAGTGGAAACCGACGCCCCAGCACTCGTCCGAGGGCAAAGG
AATAATCAGTACTGACAATAAAAAGATTCTTGTTTTCAAGAACTTGTCATTTGTATAGTTTTTTTATATT
GTAGTTGTTCTATTTTAATCAAATGTTAGCGTGATTTATATTTTTTTTCGCCTCGACATCATCTGCCCAG
ATGCGAAGTTAAGTGCGCAGAAAGTAATATCATGCGTCAATCGTATGTGAATGCTGGTCGCTATACTGCT
GTCGATTCGATACTAACGCCGCCATCCAGTGTCGAAAACGAGCTCGAATTCATCGATGATATCAGATCCA
CTAGTGGCCTATGCGGCCGCGGATCTGCCGGTCTCCCTATAGTGAGTCGTATTAATTTCGATAAGCCAGG
TTAACCTGCATTAATGAATCGGCCAACGCGCGGGGAGAGGCGGTTTGCGTATTGGGCGCTCTTCCGCTTC
CTCGCTCACTGACTCGCTGCGCTCGGTCGTTCGGCTGCGGCGAGCGGTATCAGCTCACTCAAAGGCGGTA
ATACGGTTATCCACAGAATCAGGGGATAACGCAGGAAAGAACATGTGAGCAAAAGGCCAGCAAAAGGCCA
GGAACCGTAAAAAGGCCGCGTTGCTGGCGTTTTTCCATAGGCTCCGCCCCCCTGACGAGCATCACAAAAA
TCGACGCTCAAGTCAGAGGTGGCGAAACCCGACAGGACTATAAAGATACCAGGCGTTTCCCCCTGGAAGC
TCCCTCGTGCGCTCTCCTGTTCCGACCCTGCCGCTTACCGGATACCTGTCCGCCTTTCTCCCTTCGGGAA
GCGTGGCGCTTTCTCATAGCTCACGCTGTAGGTATCTCAGTTCGGTGTAGGTCGTTCGCTCCAAGCTGGG
CTGTGTGCACGAACCCCCCGTTCAGCCCGACCGCTGCGCCTTATCCGGTAACTATCGTCTTGAGTCCAAC
CCGGTAAGACACGACTTATCGCCACTGGCAGCAGCCACTGGTAACAGGATTAGCAGAGCGAGGTATGTAG
GCGGTGCTACAGAGTTCTTGAAGTGGTGGCCTAACTACGGCTACACTAGAAGAACAGTATTTGGTATCTG
CGCTCTGCTGAAGCCAGTTACCTTCGGAAAAAGAGTTGGTAGCTCTTGATCCGGCAAACAAACCACCGCT
GGTAGCGGTGGTTTTTTTGTTTGCAAGCAGCAGATTACGCGCAGAAAAAAAGGATCTCAAGAAGATCCTT
TGATCTTTTCTACGGGGTCTGACGCTCAGTGGAACGAAAACTCACGTTAAGGGATTTTGGTCATGAGATT
ATCAAAAAGGATCTTCACCTAGATCCTTTTAAATTAAAAATGAAGTTTTAAATCAATCTAAAGTATATAT
GAGTAAACTTGGTCTGACAGTTACCAATGCTTAATCAGTGAGGCACCTATCTCAGCGATCTGTCTATTTC
GTTCATCCATAGTTGCCTGACTCCCCGTCGTGTAGATAACTACGATACGGGAGGGCTTACCATCTGGCCC
CAGTGCTGCAATGATACCGCGAGACCCACGCTCACCGGCTCCAGATTTATCAGCAATAAACCAGCCAGCC
GGAAGGGCCGAGCGCAGAAGTGGTCCTGCAACTTTATCCGCCTCCATCCAGTCTATTAATTGTTGCCGGG
AAGCTAGAGTAAGTAGTTCGCCAGTTAATAGTTTGCGCAACGTTGTTGCCATTGCTACAGGCATCGTGGT
GTCACGCTCGTCGTTTGGTATGGCTTCATTCAGCTCCGGTTCCCAACGATCAAGGCGAGTTACATGATCC
CCCATGTTGTGCAAAAAAGCGGTTAGCTCCTTCGGTCCTCCGATCGTTGTCAGAAGTAAGTTGGCCGCAG
TGTTATCACTCATGGTTATGGCAGCACTGCATAATTCTCTTACTGTCATGCCATCCGTAAGATGCTTTTC
TGTGACTGGTGAGTACTCAACCAAGTCATTCTGAGAATAGTGTATGCGGCGACCGAGTTGCTCTTGCCCG
GCGTCAATACGGGATAATACCGCGCCACATAGCAGAACTTTAAAAGTGCTCATCATTGGAAAACGTTCTT
CGGGGCGAAAACTCTCAAGGATCTTACCGCTGTTGAGATCCAGTTCGATGTAACCCACTCGTGCACCCAA
CTGATCTTCAGCATCTTTTACTTTCACCAGCGTTTCTGGGTGAGCAAAAACAGGAAGGCAAAATGCCGCA
AAAAAGGGAATAAGGGCGACACGGAAATGTTGAATACTCATACTCTTCCTTTTTCAATATTATTGAAGCA
TTTATCAGGGTTATTGTCTCATGAGCGGATACATATTTGAATGTATTTAGAAAAATAAACAAATAGGGGT
TCCGCGCACATTTCCCCGAAAAGTGCCACCTGACGTCTAAGAAACCATTATTATCATGACATTAACCTAT
AAAAATAGGCGTATCACGAGGCCCTTTCGTCTCGCGCGTTTCGGTGATGACGGTGAAAACCTCTGACACA
TGCAGCTCCCGGAGACGGTCACAGCTTGTCTGTAAGCGGATGCCGGGAGCAGACAAGCCCGTCAGGGCGC
GTCAGCGGGTGTTGGCGGGTGTCGGGGCTGGCTTAACTATGCGGCATCAGAGCAGATTGTACTGAGAGTG
CACCATATGGACATATTGTCGTTAGAACGCGGCTACAATTAATACATAACCTTATGTATCATACACATAC
GATTTAGGTGACACTATAGAACGCGGCCGCCAGCTGAAGCTTCGTACGCTGCAGGTCGACGGATCCCCGG
GTTAATTAACTGCCCGAAACCGGTGGTGGCTAAGGCGCGCCACTTCTAAATAAGCGAATTTCTTATGATT
TATGATTTTTATTATTAAATAAGTTATAAAAAAAATAAGTGTATACAAATTTTAAAGTGACTCTTAGGTT
TTAAAACGAAAATTCTTATTCTTGAGTAACTCTTTCCTGTAGGTCAGGTTGCTTTCTCAGGTATAGTATG
AGGTCGCTCTTATTGACCACACCTCTACCGGCAGATCCGCTAGGGATAACAGGGTAATATAGATCTGTTT
AGCTTGCCTCGTCCCCGCCGGGTCACCCGGCCAGCGACATGGAGGCCCAGAATACCCTCCTTGACAGTCT
TGACGTGCGCAGCTCAGGGGCATGATGTGACTGTCGCCCGTACATTTAGCCCATACATCCCCATGTATAA
TCA
Features (pLannotate 1.2.2; 11 found; start..end, strand, type, name):
   1271..1468    +  terminator     TEF terminator: Ashbya gossypii TEF terminator
   1576..1594    -  promoter       T7 promoter: promoter for bacteriophage T7 RNA polymerase
   1616..1669    -  CDS            lacI (fragment): lac repressor; lacI; The lac repressor binds to the lac operator to inhibit transcription in E. coli. This inhibition can be relieved by adding lactose or isopropyl-β-D-thiogalactopyranoside (IPTG).
   1852..2440    -  rep_origin     ori: high-copy-number ColE1/pMB1/pBR322/pUC origin of replication
   2611..3471    -  CDS            AmpR: β-lactamase; bla; confers resistance to ampicillin, carbenicillin, and related antibiotics
   3472..3576    -  promoter       AmpR promoter: bla
   3671..3706    +  CDS            rop (fragment): Rop protein, which maintains plasmids at low copy number; rop
   3808..3859    +  misc_feature   bom (fragment): basis of mobility region from pBR322
   3922..3940    +  promoter       SP6 promoter: promoter for bacteriophage SP6 RNA polymerase
   4044..4231    +  terminator     ADH1 terminator: S. cerevisiae ADH1; transcription terminator for the S. cerevisiae alcohol dehydrogenase 1 (ADH1) gene
   4306..1468    +  gene           hphMX6 (across the origin): yeast selectable marker conferring hygromycin resistance
