[The description below was written by a language model from this plasmid's Addgene catalogue record and pLannotate feature annotations shown in this document.]
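Description:
pFA6a-SRS:hphMX4 is a template plasmid from the pFA6a family, built on pFA6a-hphMX4 and intended for PCR-based C-terminal tagging of yeast genes rather than for replication in yeast. It carries no yeast origin or centromere in the annotated features. In E. coli it is maintained as a high-copy plasmid through a ColE1/pUC-type origin and selected with ampicillin via the β-lactamase gene and its native promoter. Small fragments annotated as lacI, rop and bom are backbone remnants, and T7 and SP6 promoters flank the cassette region, as is typical of this vector series.

The payload is a synthetic SRS peptide tag cloned between PacI and AscI sites, both retained. The record does not expand the abbreviation or annotate the tag in the feature table, though the associated publication title describes the plasmid series as peptide tags permitting epitope-targeted enzymatic functionalization of yeast proteins. By position, the tag would lie between the SP6 promoter and the S. cerevisiae ADH1 terminator, which supplies transcription termination for the tagged gene once it is integrated. Directly downstream sits the hygromycin resistance cassette, which ends in the Ashbya gossypii TEF terminator. The annotation tool labels it hphMX6, whereas the plasmid name and backbone say hphMX4.

In typical use of such modules, the tag–terminator–marker unit is amplified with primers carrying homology to the 3′ end of a target open reading frame. The product is integrated by homologous recombination, and hygromycin-resistant transformants express the protein fused to SRS from its endogenous promoter.
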