Addgene plasmid #134441: pFA6a-SRS:hphMX4
Purpose: PCR-based C-terminal SRS tag
Depositing lab: Robert Tomko. Depositing organization: Florida State University, Tallahassee. Publication: A suite of PCR-based peptide tagging plasmids to permit epitope-targeted enzymatic functionalization of yeast proteins. Nemec AA, Tomko RJ Jr. Yeast. 2020 May 13. doi: 10.1002/yea.3471. PubMed 32401365.
Backbone
  Vector backbone: pFA6a-hphMX4
  Vector type: PCR-based tagging in yeast
  Selectable markers: Hygromycin
Growth in bacteria
  Bacterial resistance: Ampicillin, 100 μg/mL
  Growth temperature: 37°C
  Growth strain: DH5alpha
  Copy number: High Copy
Gene/Insert
  Gene/Insert name: SRS
  Species: Synthetic
  Cloning method: Restriction Enzyme; 5′ cloning site PacI (not destroyed); 3′ cloning site AscI (not destroyed)
Terms and licenses: Academic/Nonprofit Terms; Industry Terms
How to cite: pFA6a-SRS:hphMX4 was a gift from Robert Tomko (Addgene plasmid # 134441 ; http://n2t.net/addgene:134441 ; RRID:Addgene_134441)
